>Addgene plasmid #182742 | LeGO-iBSD-5LO-E376Q | addgene full sequence | sequence record 367803 | Addgene NGS Result
GCTACGTAAATTCCGCCCCCCCCCCCCCTCTCCCTCCCCCCCCCCTAACGTTACTGGCCGAAGCCGCTTG
GAATAAGGCCGGTGTGCGTTTGTCTATATGTTATTTTCCACCATATTGCCGTCTTTTGGCAATGTGAGGG
CCCGGAAACCTGGCCCTGTCTTCTTGACGAGCATTCCTAGGGGTCTTTCCCCTCTCGCCAAAGGAATGCA
AGGTCTGTTGAATGTCGTGAAGGAAGCAGTTCCTCTGGAAGCTTCTTGAAGACAAACAACGTCTGTAGCG
ACCCTTTGCAGGCAGCGGAACCCCCCACCTGGCGACAGGTGCCTCTGCGGCCAAAAGCCACGTGTATAAG
ATACACCTGCAAAGGCGGCACAACCCCAGTGCCACGTTGTGAGTTGGATAGTTGTGGAAAGAGTCAAATG
GCTCTCCTCAAGCGTATTCAACAAGGGGCTGAAGGATGCCCAGAAGGTACCCCATTGTATGGGATCTGAT
CTGGGGCCTCGGTGCACATGCTTTACATGTGTTTAGTCGAGGTTAAAAAAACGTCTAGGCCCCCCGAACC
ACGGGGACGTGGTTTTCCTTTGAAAAACACGATGATAATATGGCCACAACCGCCAAGCCTTTGTCTCAAG
AAGAATCCACCCTCATTGAAAGAGCAACGGCTACAATCAACAGCATCCCCATCTCTGAAGACTACAGCGT
CGCCAGCGCAGCTCTCTCTAGCGACGGCCGCATCTTCACTGGTGTCAATGTATATCATTTTACTGGGGGA
CCTTGTGCAGAACTCGTGGTGCTGGGCACTGCTGCTGCTGCGGCAGCTGGCAACCTGACTTGTATCGTCG
CGATCGGAAATGAGAACAGGGGCATCTTGAGCCCCTGCGGACGGTGCCGACAGGTGCTTCTCGATCTGCA
TCCTGGGATCAAAGCCATAGTGAAGGACAGTGATGGACAGCCGACGGCAGTTGGGATTCGTGAATTGCTG
CCCTCTGGTTATGTGTGGGAGGGCTAAAGTAAAGCGGCCGGCCGCCAGCACAGTGGTCGAAATTCGTCGA
GGGACCTAATAACTTCGTATAGCATACATTATACGAAGTTATACATGTTTAAGGGTTCCGGTTCCACTAG
GTACAATTCGATATCAAGCTTATCGATAATCAACCTCTGGATTACAAAATTTGTGAAAGATTGACTGGTA
TTCTTAACTATGTTGCTCCTTTTACGCTATGTGGATACGCTGCTTTAATGCCTTTGTATCATGCTATTGC
TTCCCGTATGGCTTTCATTTTCTCCTCCTTGTATAAATCCTGGTTGCTGTCTCTTTATGAGGAGTTGTGG
CCCGTTGTCAGGCAACGTGGCGTGGTGTGCACTGTGTTTGCTGACGCAACCCCCACTGGTTGGGGCATTG
CCACCACCTGTCAGCTCCTTTCCGGGACTTTCGCTTTCCCCCTCCCTATTGCCACGGCGGAACTCATCGC
CGCCTGCCTTGCCCGCTGCTGGACAGGGGCTCGGCTGTTGGGCACTGACAATTCCGTGGTGTTGTCGGGG
AAATCATCGTCCTTTCCTTGGCTGCTCGCCTGTGTTGCCACCTGGATTCTGCGCGGGACGTCCTTCTGCT
ACGTCCCTTCGGCCCTCAATCCAGCGGACCTTCCTTCCCGCGGCCTGCTGCCGGCTCTGCGGCCTCTTCC
GCGTCTTCGCCTTCGCCCTCAGACGAGTCGGATCTCCCTTTGGGCCGCCTCCCCGCATCGATACCGTCGA
CCTCGATCGAGACCTAGAAAAACATGGAGCAATCACAAGTAGCAATACAGCAGCTACCAATGCTGATTGT
GCCTGGCTAGAAGCACAAGAGGAGGAGGAGGTGGGTTTTCCAGTCACACCTCAGGTACCTTTAAGACCAA
TGACTTACAAGGCAGCTGTAGATCTTAGCCACTTTTTAAAAGAAAAGGGGGGACTGGAAGGGCTAATTCA
CTCCCAACGAAGACAAGATATCCTTGATCTGTGGATCTACCACACACAAGGCTACTTCCCTGATTGGCAG
AACTACACACCAGGGCCAGGGATCAGATATCCACTGACCTTTGGATGGTGCTACAAGCTAGTACCAGTTG
AGCAAGAGAAGGTAGAAGAAGCCAATGAAGGAGAGAACACCCGCTTGTTACACCCTGTGAGCCTGCATGG
GATGGATGACCCGGAGAGAGAAGTATTAGAGTGGAGGTTTGACAGCCGCCTAGCATTTCATCACATGGCC
CGAGAGCTGCATCCGGACTGTACTGGGTCTCTCTGGTTAGACCAGATCTGAGCCTGGGAGCTCTCTGGCT
AACTAGGGAACCCACTGCTTAAGCCTCAATAAAGCTTGCCTTGAGTGCTTCAAGTAGTGTGTGCCCGTCT
GTTGTGTGACTCTGGTAACTAGAGATCCCTCAGACCCTTTTAGTCAGTGTGGAAAATCTCTAGCAGCATG
TGAGCAAAAGGCCAGCAAAAGGCCAGGAACCGTAAAAAGGCCGCGTTGCTGGCGTTTTTCCATAGGCTCC
GCCCCCCTGACGAGCATCACAAAAATCGACGCTCAAGTCAGAGGTGGCGAAACCCGACAGGACTATAAAG
ATACCAGGCGTTTCCCCCTGGAAGCTCCCTCGTGCGCTCTCCTGTTCCGACCCTGCCGCTTACCGGATAC
CTGTCCGCCTTTCTCCCTTCGGGAAGCGTGGCGCTTTCTCATAGCTCACGCTGTAGGTATCTCAGTTCGG
TGTAGGTCGTTCGCTCCAAGCTGGGCTGTGTGCACGAACCCCCCGTTCAGCCCGACCGCTGCGCCTTATC
CGGTAACTATCGTCTTGAGTCCAACCCGGTAAGACACGACTTATCGCCACTGGCAGCAGCCACTGGTAAC
AGGATTAGCAGAGCGAGGTATGTAGGCGGTGCTACAGAGTTCTTGAAGTGGTGGCCTAACTACGGCTACA
CTAGAAGAACAGTATTTGGTATCTGCGCTCTGCTGAAGCCAGTTACCTTCGGAAAAAGAGTTGGTAGCTC
TTGATCCGGCAAACAAACCACCGCTGGTAGCGGTGGTTTTTTTGTTTGCAAGCAGCAGATTACGCGCAGA
AAAAAAGGATCTCAAGAAGATCCTTTGATCTTTTCTACGGGGTCTGACGCTCAGTGGAACGAAAACTCAC
GTTAAGGGATTTTGGTCATGAGATTATCAAAAAGGATCTTCACCTAGATCCTTTTAAATTAAAAATGAAG
TTTTAAATCAATCTAAAGTATATATGAGTAAACTTGGTCTGACAGTTACCAATGCTTAATCAGTGAGGCA
CCTATCTCAGCGATCTGTCTATTTCGTTCATCCATAGTTGCCTGACTCCCCGTCGTGTAGATAACTACGA
TACGGGAGGGCTTACCATCTGGCCCCAGTGCTGCAATGATACCGCGAGACCCACGCTCACCGGCTCCAGA
TTTATCAGCAATAAACCAGCCAGCCGGAAGGGCCGAGCGCAGAAGTGGTCCTGCAACTTTATCCGCCTCC
ATCCAGTCTATTAATTGTTGCCGGGAAGCTAGAGTAAGTAGTTCGCCAGTTAATAGTTTGCGCAACGTTG
TTGCCATTGCTACAGGCATCGTGGTGTCACGCTCGTCGTTTGGTATGGCTTCATTCAGCTCCGGTTCCCA
ACGATCAAGGCGAGTTACATGATCCCCCATGTTGTGCAAAAAAGCGGTTAGCTCCTTCGGTCCTCCGATC
GTTGTCAGAAGTAAGTTGGCCGCAGTGTTATCACTCATGGTTATGGCAGCACTGCATAATTCTCTTACTG
TCATGCCATCCGTAAGATGCTTTTCTGTGACTGGTGAGTACTCAACCAAGTCATTCTGAGAATAGTGTAT
GCGGCGACCGAGTTGCTCTTGCCCGGCGTCAATACGGGATAATACCGCGCCACATAGCAGAACTTTAAAA
GTGCTCATCATTGGAAAACGTTCTTCGGGGCGAAAACTCTCAAGGATCTTACCGCTGTTGAGATCCAGTT
CGATGTAACCCACTCGTGCACCCAACTGATCTTCAGCATCTTTTACTTTCACCAGCGTTTCTGGGTGAGC
AAAAACAGGAAGGCAAAATGCCGCAAAAAAGGGAATAAGGGCGACACGGAAATGTTGAATACTCATACTC
TTCCTTTTTCAATATTATTGAAGCATTTATCAGGGTTATTGTCTCATGAGCGGATACATATTTGAATGTA
TTTAGAAAAATAAACAAATAGGGGTTCCGCGCACATTTCCCCGAAAAGTGCCACCTGACGTCGACGGATC
GGGAGATCTCCCGATCCCCTATGGTGCACTCTCAGTACAATCTGCTCTGATGCCGCATAGTTAAGCCAGT
ATCTGCTCCCTGCTTGTGTGTTGGAGGTCGCTGAGTAGTGCGCGAGCAAAATTTAAGCTACAACAAGGCA
AGGCTTGACCGACAATTGCATGAAGAATCTGCTTAGGGTTAGGCGTTTTGCGCTGCTTCGCGATGTACGG
GCCAGATATACGCGTTGACATTGATTATTGACTAGTTATTAATAGTAATCAATTACGGGGTCATTAGTTC
ATAGCCCATATATGGAGTTCCGCGTTACATAACTTACGGTAAATGGCCCGCCTGGCTGACCGCCCAACGA
CCCCCGCCCATTGACGTCAATAATGACGTATGTTCCCATAGTAACGCCAATAGGGACTTTCCATTGACGT
CAATGGGTGGAGTATTTACGGTAAACTGCCCACTTGGCAGTACATCAAGTGTATCATATGCCAAGTACGC
CCCCTATTGACGTCAATGACGGTAAATGGCCCGCCTGGCATTATGCCCAGTACATGACCTTATGGGACTT
TCCTACTTGGCAGTACATCTACGTATTAGTCATCGCTATTACCATGGTGATGCGGTTTTGGCAGTACATC
AATGGGCGTGGATAGCGGTTTGACTCACGGGGATTTCCAAGTCTCCACCCCATTGACGTCAATGGGAGTT
TGTTTTGGCACCAAAATCAACGGGACTTTCCAAAATGTCGTAACAACTCCGCCCCATTGACGCAAATGGG
CGGTAGGCGTGTACGGTGGGAGGTCTATATAAGCAGCGCGTTTTGCCTGTACTGGGTCTCTCTGGTTAGA
CCAGATCTGAGCCTGGGAGCTCTCTGGCTAACTAGGGAACCCACTGCTTAAGCCTCAATAAAGCTTGCCT
TGAGTGCTTCAAGTAGTGTGTGCCCGTCTGTTGTGTGACTCTGGTAACTAGAGATCCCTCAGACCCTTTT
AGTCAGTGTGGAAAATCTCTAGCAGTGGCGCCCGAACAGGGACTTGAAAGCGAAAGGGAAACCAGAGGAG
CTCTCTCGACGCAGGACTCGGCTTGCTGAAGCGCGCACGGCAAGAGGCGAGGGGCGGCGACTGGTGAGTA
CGCCAAAAATTTTGACTAGCGGAGGCTAGAAGGAGAGAGATGGGTGCGAGAGCGTCAGTATTAAGCGGGG
GAGAATTAGATCGCGATGGGAAAAAATTCGGTTAAGGCCAGGGGGAAAGAAAAAATATAAATTAAAACAT
ATAGTATGGGCAAGCAGGGAGCTAGAACGATTCGCAGTTAATCCTGGCCTGTTAGAAACATCAGAAGGCT
GTAGACAAATACTGGGACAGCTACAACCATCCCTTCAGACAGGATCAGAAGAACTTAGATCATTATATAA
TACAGTAGCAACCCTCTATTGTGTGCATCAAAGGATAGAGATAAAAGACACCAAGGAAGCTTTAGACAAG
ATAGAGGAAGAGCAAAACAAAAGTAAGACCACCGCACAGCAAGCGGCCGGCCGCTGATCTTCAGACCTGG
AGGAGGAGATATGAGGGACAATTGGAGAAGTGAATTATATAAATATAAAGTAGTAAAAATTGAACCATTA
GGAGTAGCACCCACCAAGGCAAAGAGAAGAGTGGTGCAGAGAGAAAAAAGAGCAGTGGGAATAGGAGCTT
TGTTCCTTGGGTTCTTGGGAGCAGCAGGAAGCACTATGGGCGCAGCGTCAATGACGCTGACGGTACAGGC
CAGACAATTATTGTCTGGTATAGTGCAGCAGCAGAACAATTTGCTGAGGGCTATTGAGGCGCAACAGCAT
CTGTTGCAACTCACAGTCTGGGGCATCAAGCAGCTCCAGGCAAGAATCCTGGCTGTGGAAAGATACCTAA
AGGATCAACAGCTCCTGGGGATTTGGGGTTGCTCTGGAAAACTCATTTGCACCACTGCTGTGCCTTGGAA
TGCTAGTTGGAGTAATAAATCTCTGGAACAGATTTGGAATCACACGACCTGGATGGAGTGGGACAGAGAA
ATTAACAATTACACAAGCTTAATACACTCCTTAATTGAAGAATCGCAAAACCAGCAAGAAAAGAATGAAC
AAGAATTATTGGAATTAGATAAATGGGCAAGTTTGTGGAATTGGTTTAACATAACAAATTGGCTGTGGTA
TATAAAATTATTCATAATGATAGTAGGAGGCTTGGTAGGTTTAAGAATAGTTTTTGCTGTACTTTCTATA
GTGAATAGAGTTAGGCAGGGATATTCACCATTATCGTTTCAGACCCACCTCCCAACCCCGAGGGGACCCG
ACAGGCCCGAAGGAATAGAAGAAGAAGGTGGAGAGAGAGACAGAGACAGATCCATTCGATTAGTGAACGG
ATCGGCACTGCGTGCGCCAATTCTGCAGACAAATGGCAGTATTCATCCACAATTTTAAAAGAAAAGGGGG
GATTGGGGGGTACAGTGCAGGGGAAAGAATAGTAGACATAATAGCAACAGACATACAAACTAAAGAATTA
CAAAAACAAATTACAAAAATTCAAAATTTTCGGGTTTATTACAGGGACAGCAGAGATCCAGTTTGGTTAG
TACCGGGCCCGCCGAGGTCGACGGTATCGATAAGCTCGCTTCACGAGATTCCAGCAGGTCGAGGGACCTA
ATAACTTCGTATAGCATACATTATACGAAGTTATATTAAGGGTTCCAAGCTTAAGCGGCCGGCCGCTGAA
AGACCCCACCTGTAGGTTTGGCAAGCTAGCTGCAGTAACGCCATTTTGCAAGGCATGGAAAAATACCAAA
CCAAGAATAGAGAAGTTCAGATCAAGGGCGGGTACATGAAAATAGCTAACGTTGGGCCAAACAGGATATC
TGCGGTGAGCAGTTTCGGCCCCGGCCCGGGGCCAAGAACAGATGGTCACCGCAGTTTCGGCCCCGGCCCG
AGGCCAAGAACAGATGGTCCCCAGATATGGCCCAACCCTCAGCAGTTTCTTAAGACCCATCAGATGTTTC
CAGGCTCCCCCAAGGACCTGAAATGACCCTGCGCCTTATTTGAATTAACCAATCAGCCTGCTTCTCGCTT
CTGTTCGCGCGCTTCTGCTTCCCGAGCTCTATAAAAGAGCTCACAACCCCTCACTCGGCGCGCCAGTCCT
CCGATTGACTGAGTCGCCCGGATCCGCCGCCACCATGCCCAGCTACACCGTGACCGTGGCCACCGGCTCT
CAGTGGTTCGCCGGCACCGACGACTACATCTACCTGAGCCTGGTCGGAAGCGCCGGCTGCAGCGAGAAAC
ATCTGCTGGACAAGCCCTTCTACAACGACTTCGAGCGGGGAGCCGTGGACTCCTACGATGTGACCGTGGA
CGAGGAACTGGGCGAGATCCAGCTGGTCCGCATCGAGAAGCGGAAGTACTGGCTGAACGACGACTGGTAT
CTGAAGTACATCACCCTGAAAACCCCCCACGGCGACTACATCGAGTTCCCTTGCTACCGGTGGATTACAG
GAGACGTGGAAGTGGTGCTGCGGGACGGCAGAGCCAAGCTGGCCAGGGACGACCAGATCCACATCCTGAA
GCAGCACCGGCGGAAAGAGCTGGAAACCCGGCAGAAACAGTACCGCTGGATGGAATGGAACCCCGGCTTC
CCCCTGTCCATCGACGCCAAGTGCCACAAGGACCTGCCCCGGGACATCCAGTTCGACAGCGAGAAGGGCG
TGGACTTCGTGCTGAACTACAGCAAGGCCATGGAAAACCTGTTCATCAACCGGTTCATGCACATGTTCCA
GAGCAGCTGGAACGACTTCGCCGACTTCGAGAAGATCTTCGTGAAGATCAGCAACACCATCAGCGAGAGA
GTGATGAACCACTGGCAGGAAGATCTGATGTTCGGCTACCAGTTCCTGAACGGCTGCAACCCCGTGCTGA
TCCGGCGGTGTACCGAGCTGCCTGAGAAGCTGCCCGTGACCACCGAGATGGTGGAATGCAGCCTGGAACG
GCAGCTGAGCCTGGAACAGGAAGTGCAGCAGGGCAACATCTTCATCGTGGATTTCGAGCTGCTGGACGGC
ATTGACGCCAACAAGACCGACCCCTGCACCCTGCAGTTTCTGGCCGCTCCCATCTGCCTGCTGTACAAGA
ACCTGGCCAACAAGATCGTGCCTATCGCCATCCAGCTGAACCAGATCCCCGGCGACGAGAACCCCATCTT
CCTGCCCAGCGACGCCAAATACGACTGGCTGCTGGCCAAGATCTGGGTCCGCTCCAGCGACTTCCACGTG
CACCAGACCATCACCCATCTGCTGCGGACCCACCTGGTGTCCCAGGTGTTCGGAATCGCCATGTACAGAC
AGCTGCCCGCCGTGCACCCTATCTTCAAGCTGCTGGTGGCCCACGTGCGGTTCACAATCGCCATCAACAC
CAAGGCCAGAGAGCAGCTGATCTGCGAGTGCGGCCTGTTCGACAAGGCCAACGCCACAGGCGGCGGAGGC
CACGTGCAGATGGTGCAGAGAGCCATGAAGGACCTGACCTACGCCAGCCTGTGCTTCCCCGAGGCCATCA
AGGCCAGGGGCATGGAAAGCAAAGAGGACATCCCCTACTACTTCTACCGGGACGACGGCCTGCTGGTCTG
GGAGGCCATCAGAACCTTCACCGCCGAGGTGGTGGACATCTACTACGAGGGCGACCAGGTGGTGGAAGAG
GACCCCGAGCTGCAGGACTTCGTGAACGACGTGTACGTGTACGGCATGCGGGGCAGAAAGAGCAGCGGCT
TCCCCAAGAGCGTGAAGTCCCGCGAGCAGCTGAGCGAGTACCTGACCGTGGTGATCTTCACCGCCAGCGC
CCAGCACGCCGCCGTGAACTTCGGCCAGTACGACTGGTGCAGCTGGATCCCCAACGCCCCTCCCACCATG
AGAGCCCCCCCACCTACAGCCAAGGGCGTGGTGACAATCGAGCAGATCGTGGACACCCTGCCCGACCGGG
GCAGAAGCTGTTGGCATCTGGGAGCCGTGTGGGCCCTGAGCCAGTTCCAGGAAAACGAGCTGTTCCTGGG
CATGTACCCCGAGGAACACTTTATCGAGAAGCCCGTGAAAGAAGCCATGGCCCGGTTCCGGAAGAACCTG
GAAGCCATCGTGTCCGTGATCGCCGAGCGGAACAAGAAGAAGCAGCTGCCCTACTACTACCTGTCCCCCG
ACAGAATCCCTAACAGCGTGGCCATCTGAGCGGCC
Features (pLannotate 1.2.2; 24 found; start..end, strand, type, name):
    136..598     +  misc_feature   IRES: internal ribosome entry site (IRES) of the encephalomyocarditis virus (EMCV)
    612..1007    +  CDS            BSD: blasticidin S deaminase; Aspergillus terreus BSD; confers resistance to blasticidin
   1059..1092    +  protein_bind   loxP: Cre-mediated recombination occurs in the 8-bp core sequence (GCATACAT). Cre recombinase
   1125..1148    +  misc_feature   MCS (fragment): pBluescript multiple cloning site
   1148..1736    +  misc_feature   WPRE: woodchuck hepatitis virus posttranscriptional regulatory element
   1737..1756    +  misc_feature   MCS (fragment): pBluescript multiple cloning site
   1758..2258    +  CDS            nef (fragment): NEF_HV1LA - Experimental evidence at protein level: Swiss-Prot protein existence level 1. Extracellular Nef protein targets CD4(+) T-lymphocytes for apoptosis by interacting with CXCR4 surface receptors. From Human immunodeficiency virus type 1 group M subtype B (isolate Lai) (HIV-1).
   2265..2445    +  LTR            5' LTR (truncated): truncated 5' long terminal repeat (LTR) from HIV-1
   2507..3095    -  rep_origin     ori: high-copy-number ColE1/pMB1/pBR322/pUC origin of replication
   3266..4126    -  CDS            AmpR: β-lactamase; bla; confers resistance to ampicillin, carbenicillin, and related antibiotics
   4127..4231    -  promoter       AmpR promoter: bla
   4290..4342    -  misc_feature   bom (fragment): basis of mobility region from pBR322
   4497..4876    +  enhancer       CMV enhancer: human cytomegalovirus immediate early enhancer
   4877..5076    +  promoter       CMV promoter: human cytomegalovirus (CMV) immediate early promoter
   5094..5274    +  LTR            5' LTR (truncated): truncated 5' long terminal repeat (LTR) from HIV-1
   5321..5446    +  misc_feature   HIV-1 Ψ: packaging signal of human immunodeficiency virus type 1
   5430..5768    +  CDS            HIV-1 gag (fragment): gag protein from human immunodeficiency virus 1; gag
   5943..6176    +  misc_feature   RRE: The Rev response element (RRE) of HIV-1 allows for Rev-dependent mRNA export from the nucleus to the cytoplasm.
   6553..6653    +  CDS            Rev (fragment): human immunodeficiency virus 1 (HIV-1) Rev protein; rev; enhances nuclear export of unspliced and incompletely spliced viral mRNAs
   6703..6820    +  misc_feature   cPPT/CTS: central polypurine tract and central termination sequence of HIV-1
   6873..6896    -  misc_feature   MCS (fragment): pBluescript multiple cloning site
   6931..6964    +  protein_bind   loxP: Cre-mediated recombination occurs in the 8-bp core sequence (GCATACAT). Cre recombinase
   7035..7441    +  promoter       SFFV promoter: spleen focus-forming virus long terminal repeat (LTR) promoter
   7455..9476    +  CDS            ALOX5: LOX5_HUMAN - Also known as LOG5. Experimental evidence at protein level: Swiss-Prot protein existence level 1. Catalyzes the oxygenation of arachidonate ((5Z,8Z,11Z,14Z)- eicosatetraenoate) to 5-hydroperoxyeicosatetraenoate (5-HPETE) followed by the dehydration to 5,6- epoxyeicosatetraenoate (Leukotriene A4/LTA4), the first two steps in the biosynthesis of leukotrienes, which are potent mediators of inflammation (PubMed:8631361, PubMed:21233389, PubMed:22516296, PubMed:24282679, PubMed:19022417, PubMed:23246375, PubMed:8615788, PubMed:24893149, PubMed:31664810). Also catalyzes the oxygenation
