[The description below was written by a language model from this plasmid's Addgene catalogue record and pLannotate feature annotations shown in this document.]
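Description:
LeGO-iBSD-5LO-E376Q is an HIV-1-derived third-generation lentiviral expression vector built on the LeGO-iG2 backbone, in which the original GFP reporter has been replaced by a blasticidin S resistance gene. It is propagated in bacteria as a high-copy plasmid through a ColE1/pUC-type origin with ampicillin selection (AmpR). A CMV enhancer/promoter fused to a truncated 5' LTR drives production of the viral genomic RNA in packaging cells. It is followed by the Ψ packaging signal with a gag fragment, the Rev response element and the cPPT/CTS. A WPRE and a truncated LTR annotated downstream of a nef fragment close the transfer cassette. The vector carries no packaging functions, so it must be supplied with second- or third-generation helper plasmids plus an envelope construct such as VSV-G.

The payload is a bicistronic cassette driven by the spleen focus-forming virus (SFFV) promoter. The first cistron is a human codon-optimized ALOX5 (5-lipoxygenase) cDNA of about 2 kb carrying the E376Q substitution, which the depositor describes as rendering the enzyme catalytically inactive. An EMCV IRES then allows translation of blasticidin S deaminase (BSD) from the same transcript, so blasticidin selection of transduced mammalian cells is coupled to expression of the mutant protein. Two loxP sites in the same orientation flank the SFFV–ALOX5–IRES–BSD unit, which should permit Cre-mediated excision of the expression cassette after integration. No epitope tag is annotated. The construct is suited to stable expression of an enzymatically dead 5-lipoxygenase, for example as a control that separates catalytic from non-catalytic functions. The associated publication concerns regulation of transcription by 5-lipoxygenase through association with euchromatin.
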