Addgene plasmid #182742: LeGO-iBSD-5LO-E376Q
Purpose: Lentiviral expression vector for codon-optimized 5-Lipoxygenase (enzymatically inactive E376Q mutant) in mamallian cells with blasticidin S resistance (bsd).
Depositing lab: Dieter Steinhilber. Depositing organization: Goethe-Universitaet Frankfurt am Main. Publication: Human 5-lipoxygenase regulates transcription by association to euchromatin. Kreiss M, Oberlis J, Seuter S, Bischoff-Kont I, Surun D, Thomas D, Gobel T, Schmid T, Radmark O, Brandes RP, Furst R, Hafner AK, Steinhilber D. Biochem Pharmacol. 2022 Jul 22:115187. doi: 10.1016/j.bcp.2022.115187. PubMed 35878796.
Backbone
  Vector backbone: LeGI-iG2
  Backbone manufacturer: Boris Fehse
  Modifications to backbone: GFP exchanged to blasticidin S resistance (bsd)
  Vector type: Mammalian Expression, Lentiviral, Cre/Lox
  Selectable markers: Blasticidin
Growth in bacteria
  Bacterial resistance: Ampicillin, 100 μg/mL
  Growth temperature: 37°C
  Growth strain: NEB Stable
  Copy number: High Copy
Gene/Insert
  Gene/Insert name: 5-Lipoxygenase E376Q (alt names: 5-LO E376Q; ALOX5 E376Q)
  Species: H. sapiens (human)
  Insert size (bp): 2025
  Mutation: enzymatically inactive 5-LO E376Q mutant, codon optimized for expression in homo sapiens
  Entrez Gene: ALOX5 (a.k.a. 5-LO, 5-LOX, 5LPG, LOG5)
  Promoter: SFFV
  Cloning method: Gibson Cloning
  Sequencing primers: 5′ GCCGCCACCATGCCCAGC
Resource information
  A portion of this plasmid was derived from a plasmid made by: LeGO-iG2 was a gift from Boris Fehse (Addgene plasmid # 27341 ; http://n2t.net/addgene:27341 ; RRID:Addgene_27341)
Terms and licenses: Academic/Nonprofit Terms; Industry Terms: Not Available to Industry
Depositor comments: HIV-1 derived third generation lentiviral vector for the expression of a cDNA. An internal ribosome entry site (IRES) is used to express the resistance gene. Use second generation (like psPAX2) or third generation (like pMDLg/pRRE + pRSV-Rev) systems for packaging in addition to a VSV-G expressing plasmid (or another envelope protein). Please visit the LeGO-Vector home page for more information: http://www.LentiGO-Vectors.de
How to cite: LeGO-iBSD-5LO-E376Q was a gift from Dieter Steinhilber (Addgene plasmid # 182742 ; http://n2t.net/addgene:182742 ; RRID:Addgene_182742)
